Addgene plasmid #205266: pMJ329: pCMV-MmeFz2
Purpose: Human expression vector for human codon optimized MmeFz2
Depositing lab: Feng Zhang. Depositing organization: Broad Institute. Publication: Fanzor is a eukaryotic programmable RNA-guided endonuclease. Saito M, Xu P, Faure G, Maguire S, Kannan S, Altae-Tran H, Vo S, Desimone A, Macrae RK, Zhang F. Nature. 2023 Jun 28. doi: 10.1038/s41586-023-06356-2. PubMed 37380027.
Backbone
  Vector backbone: pCMV
  Vector type: Mammalian Expression
Growth in bacteria
  Bacterial resistance: Ampicillin, 100 μg/mL
  Growth temperature: 37°C
  Growth strain: DH5alpha
  Copy number: High Copy
Gene/Insert
  Gene/Insert name: MmeFz2
  Species: Mercenaria mercenaria
  Cloning method: Gibson Cloning
Terms and licenses: Academic/Nonprofit Terms; Industry Terms: Not Available to Industry
How to cite: pMJ329: pCMV-MmeFz2 was a gift from Feng Zhang (Addgene plasmid # 205266 ; http://n2t.net/addgene:205266 ; RRID:Addgene_205266)
