[The description below was written by a language model from this plasmid's Addgene catalogue record and pLannotate feature annotations shown in this document.]
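Description:
pMJ329: pCMV-MmeFz2 is a 5,150-nt mammalian expression plasmid on a pCMV backbone, built to produce a human codon-optimized version of MmeFz2, a Fanzor protein from the hard clam Mercenaria mercenaria, in human cells. It comes from work characterizing Fanzor proteins as eukaryotic programmable RNA-guided endonucleases. In bacteria the plasmid is maintained by a high-copy ColE1/pUC-type origin and selected through the β-lactamase (AmpR) gene, driven by its own bla promoter, which confers ampicillin resistance.

The expression cassette begins with the human cytomegalovirus immediate early enhancer and promoter, followed by a short remnant of a multiple cloning site. The annotation software did not label the stretch of roughly 1.4 kb that follows. This is the position where the MmeFz2 coding sequence, inserted by Gibson cloning, would be expected to lie, although the feature table does not confirm its boundaries, and the record lists no epitope tags or nuclear localization signals. Downstream are a β-globin-derived fragment and the rabbit β-globin polyadenylation signal, which handle 3′ end processing of the transcript. A short hit to the T7 terminator just before them is only a fragment.

The rest of the backbone carries leftover lac promoter, operator, CAP-site and lacI fragments, plus an SV40 origin of replication with an SV40 poly(A) signal. The SV40 origin can support episomal replication in cells expressing large T antigen. No mammalian selection marker and no guide RNA cassette are annotated, so the plasmid appears suited to transient transfection, with the guiding RNA presumably supplied from a separate construct for testing MmeFz2 activity in human cells.
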