Features (pLannotate 1.2.2; 17 found; start..end, strand, type, name):
      1..304     +  enhancer       CMV enhancer: human cytomegalovirus immediate early enhancer
    305..508     +  promoter       CMV promoter: human cytomegalovirus (CMV) immediate early promoter
    531..553     +  misc_feature   MCS (fragment): multiple cloning site
   1997..2016    +  terminator     T7 terminator (fragment): transcription terminator for bacteriophage T7 RNA polymerase
   2019..2090    +  CDS            HBB (fragment): HBB_PONPY - Experimental evidence at transcript level: Swiss-Prot protein existence level 2. Involved in oxygen transport from the lung to the various peripheral tissues. From Pongo pygmaeus (Bornean orangutan).
   2161..2216    +  polyA_signal   β-globin poly(A) signal: rabbit β-globin polyadenylation signal (Gil and Proudfoot, 1987)
   2601..2617    -  protein_bind   lac operator: The lac repressor binds to the lac operator to inhibit transcription in E. coli. This inhibition can be relieved by adding lactose or isopropyl-β-D-thiogalactopyranoside (IPTG). lac repressor encoded by lacI
   2625..2655    -  promoter       lac promoter: promoter for the E. coli lac operon
   2670..2691    -  protein_bind   CAP binding site: CAP binding activates transcription in the presence of cAMP. E. coli catabolite activator protein
   2704..2743    -  CDS            lacI (fragment): lac repressor; lacI; The lac repressor binds to the lac operator to inhibit transcription in E. coli. This inhibition can be relieved by adding lactose or isopropyl-β-D-thiogalactopyranoside (IPTG).
   2750..2772    +  promoter       SV40 promoter (fragment): SV40 enhancer and early promoter
   2796..2931    +  rep_origin     SV40 ori: SV40 origin of replication
   2951..3085    +  polyA_signal   SV40 poly(A) signal: SV40 polyadenylation signal
   3087..3141    -  CDS            lacI (fragment): lac repressor; lacI; The lac repressor binds to the lac operator to inhibit transcription in E. coli. This inhibition can be relieved by adding lactose or isopropyl-β-D-thiogalactopyranoside (IPTG).
   3324..3912    -  rep_origin     ori: high-copy-number ColE1/pMB1/pBR322/pUC origin of replication
   4083..4943    -  CDS            AmpR: β-lactamase; bla; confers resistance to ampicillin, carbenicillin, and related antibiotics
   4944..5048    -  promoter       AmpR promoter: bla
>Addgene plasmid #205266 | pMJ329: pCMV-MmeFz2 | addgene full sequence | sequence record 403602 | Addgene NGS Result
CGTTACATAACTTACGGTAAATGGCCCGCCTGGCTGACCGCCCAACGACCCCCGCCCATTGACGTCAATA
ATGACGTATGTTCCCATAGTAACGCCAATAGGGACTTTCCATTGACGTCAATGGGTGGAGTATTTACGGT
AAACTGCCCACTTGGCAGTACATCAAGTGTATCATATGCCAAGTACGCCCCCTATTGACGTCAATGACGG
TAAATGGCCCGCCTGGCATTATGCCCAGTACATGACCTTATGGGACTTTCCTACTTGGCAGTACATCTAC
GTATTAGTCATCGCTATTACCATGGTGATGCGGTTTTGGCAGTACATCAATGGGCGTGGATAGCGGTTTG
ACTCACGGGGATTTCCAAGTCTCCACCCCATTGACGTCAATGGGAGTTTGTTTTGGCACCAAAATCAACG
GGACTTTCCAAAATGTCGTAACAACTCCGCCCCATTGACGCAAATGGGCGGTAGGCGTGTACGGTGGGAG
GTCTATATAAGCAGAGCTGGTTTAGTGAACCGTCAGATCCGCTAGCGCTACCGGACTCAGATCGCCACCA
TGAAGCGGAAGCGCGAGCAGATGACACTGTGGAAGGCCGCCTTCGTGAACGGCCAAGAGACATTCAAGAG
CTGGATCGACAAGGCCCGGATGCTGGAACTGAACTGCGACGTGTCCAGCGCCAGCAGCACACACTACAGC
GACCTGAACCTGAAAACAAAGTGCGCCAAGACCGACGACAAGTTCATGTGCAACTACAGCGTGTGCATCA
GACCCACCAGCAAGCAGAAGCGGACCCTGAACCAGATGCTGAAGGTGTCCAACTACGCCTACAACTGGTG
CAATTACCTGGTCAAAGAGAAGGACTTCAAGCCCAAGCAGTTCGACCTGCAGCGGATCGTGGCCAAGACC
AACAGCACAGATGTGCCCGCCGAGTACAGACTGCCTGGCGACGATTGGTTCTTCGACAACAAGATGAGCA
GCATCAAGCTGACCGCCTGCAAGAACTTCTGCACCATGTACAAGAGCACCCAGACCAACCAGAAAAAGAC
CAAGGTGGACCTGCGGAACAAGGACATCGTGCAGCTGAGAGAAGGCAGCTTCGAGGTGCAGAGCAAATAC
GTGCGGCTGCTGACCGAGAAGGACATCCCTGGCGAGAGAATCCGGCAGAGCAGAATCGCCCTGATGCCTG
ACAGCTTCAGCAAGAGCAAGAAGGACTGGAAAGAGCGGTTCCTGCGGCTGAGCAAGAACGTGTCCAAGAT
TCCTCCACTGAGCCACGACATGAAAGTGTGCAAGCGGCCCAACGGCAAGTTCATCCTGCAGATCAGCTGC
GACCCCATCTGCACCAGACAGATCCAGGTGCAGACCAGCGACAGCATCTGCAGCATTGATCCTGGCGGCA
GAACCTTCGCCACCTGTTACGACCCCAGCAACATCAAGACCTTCCAGATCGGCCCTGAGGCCGACAAGAA
AGAGATCATCCACGAGTTCCACAACAAAATCGACTACGTGCACCGGCTGCTGTCTCACGCCCAAGAGAAG
AAACAGACCCAGGCCGTGCAGGACAGAATCGGCCAGCTGAAGAAGCTGCATCTGAAGCTCAAGACCTACG
TGGACGACGTGCACCTGAAACTGTGCAGCTACCTCGTGAAGAACTACAAGCTGGTGGTGCTGGGCAAGAT
CAGCGTGTCCTCTATCGTGCGGAAGGACAGACCCAACCACCTGGCCAAGAGCGCCAACAGAGATCTGCTG
TGCTGGCAGCACTACCGGTTCAGACAGAGGCTGCTGCATAGAGTGCGGGGCACCGATTGCGAAGTGATCA
TCCAGGACGAGCGGTACACCTCCAAGACCTGCGGCAATTGCGGCGAGAAGAACAACAAACTCGGCGGCAA
AGAAACCTTTACCTGCGAGAGCTGCAATTACAAGACCCACCGGGATGTGAACGGCGCCAGAAACATCCTG
TGCAAGTATCTGGGACTGTTCCCCTTCGCCGCCTGACTAGCATAACCCCTTGGGGCGCACTCCTCAGGTG
CAGGCTGCCTATCAGAAGGTGGTGGCTGGTGTGGCCAATGCCCTGGCTCACAAATACCACTGAGATCTTT
TTCCCTCTGCCAAAAATTATGGGGACATCATGAAGCCCCTTGAGCATCTGACTTCTGGCTAATAAAGGAA
ATTTATTTTCATTGCAATAGTGTGTTGGAATTTTTTGTGTCTCTCACTCGGAAGGACATATGGGAGGGCA
AATCATTTAAAACATCAGAATGAGTATTTGGTTTAGAGTTTGGCAACATATGCCCATATGCTGGCTGCCA
TGAACAAAGGTTGGCTATAAAGAGGTCATCAGTATATGAAACAGCCCCCTGCTGTCCATTCCTTATTCCA
TAGAAAAGCCTTGACTTGAGGTTAGATTTTTTTTATATTTTGTTTTGTGTTATTTTTTTCTTTAACATCC
CTAAAATTTTCCTTACATGTTTTACTAGCCAGATTTTTCCTCCTCTCCTGACTACTCCCAGTCATAGCTG
TCCCTCTTCTCTTATGGAGATCCCTCGACCTGCAGCCCAAGCTTGGCGTAATCATGGTCATAGCTGTTTC
CTGTGTGAAATTGTTATCCGCTCACAATTCCACACAACATACGAGCCGGAAGCATAAAGTGTAAAGCCTG
GGGTGCCTAATGAGTGAGCTAACTCACATTAATTGCGTTGCGCTCACTGCCCGCTTTCCAGTCGGGAAAC
CTGTCGTGCCAGCGGATCCGCATCTCAATTAGTCAGCAACCATAGTCCCGCCCCTAACTCCGCCCATCCC
GCCCCTAACTCCGCCCAGTTCCGCCCATTCTCCGCCCCATGGCTGACTAATTTTTTTTATTTATGCAGAG
GCCGAGGCCGCCTCGGCCTCTGAGCTATTCCAGAAGTAGTGAGGAGGCTTTTTTGGAGGCCTAGGCTTTT
GCAAAAAGCTAACTTGTTTATTGCAGCTTATAATGGTTACAAATAAAGCAATAGCATCACAAATTTCACA
AATAAAGCATTTTTTTCACTGCATTCTAGTTGTGGTTTGTCCAAACTCATCAATGTATCTTATCATGTCT
GGATCCGCTGCATTAATGAATCGGCCAACGCGCGGGGAGAGGCGGTTTGCGTATTGGGCGCTCTTCCGCT
TCCTCGCTCACTGACTCGCTGCGCTCGGTCGTTCGGCTGCGGCGAGCGGTATCAGCTCACTCAAAGGCGG
TAATACGGTTATCCACAGAATCAGGGGATAACGCAGGAAAGAACATGTGAGCAAAAGGCCAGCAAAAGGC
CAGGAACCGTAAAAAGGCCGCGTTGCTGGCGTTTTTCCATAGGCTCCGCCCCCCTGACGAGCATCACAAA
AATCGACGCTCAAGTCAGAGGTGGCGAAACCCGACAGGACTATAAAGATACCAGGCGTTTCCCCCTGGAA
GCTCCCTCGTGCGCTCTCCTGTTCCGACCCTGCCGCTTACCGGATACCTGTCCGCCTTTCTCCCTTCGGG
AAGCGTGGCGCTTTCTCATAGCTCACGCTGTAGGTATCTCAGTTCGGTGTAGGTCGTTCGCTCCAAGCTG
GGCTGTGTGCACGAACCCCCCGTTCAGCCCGACCGCTGCGCCTTATCCGGTAACTATCGTCTTGAGTCCA
ACCCGGTAAGACACGACTTATCGCCACTGGCAGCAGCCACTGGTAACAGGATTAGCAGAGCGAGGTATGT
AGGCGGTGCTACAGAGTTCTTGAAGTGGTGGCCTAACTACGGCTACACTAGAAGAACAGTATTTGGTATC
TGCGCTCTGCTGAAGCCAGTTACCTTCGGAAAAAGAGTTGGTAGCTCTTGATCCGGCAAACAAACCACCG
CTGGTAGCGGTGGTTTTTTTGTTTGCAAGCAGCAGATTACGCGCAGAAAAAAAGGATCTCAAGAAGATCC
TTTGATCTTTTCTACGGGGTCTGACGCTCAGTGGAACGAAAACTCACGTTAAGGGATTTTGGTCATGAGA
TTATCAAAAAGGATCTTCACCTAGATCCTTTTAAATTAAAAATGAAGTTTTAAATCAATCTAAAGTATAT
ATGAGTAAACTTGGTCTGACAGTTACCAATGCTTAATCAGTGAGGCACCTATCTCAGCGATCTGTCTATT
TCGTTCATCCATAGTTGCCTGACTCCCCGTCGTGTAGATAACTACGATACGGGAGGGCTTACCATCTGGC
CCCAGTGCTGCAATGATACCGCGAGACCCACGCTCACCGGCTCCAGATTTATCAGCAATAAACCAGCCAG
CCGGAAGGGCCGAGCGCAGAAGTGGTCCTGCAACTTTATCCGCCTCCATCCAGTCTATTAATTGTTGCCG
GGAAGCTAGAGTAAGTAGTTCGCCAGTTAATAGTTTGCGCAACGTTGTTGCCATTGCTACAGGCATCGTG
GTGTCACGCTCGTCGTTTGGTATGGCTTCATTCAGCTCCGGTTCCCAACGATCAAGGCGAGTTACATGAT
CCCCCATGTTGTGCAAAAAAGCGGTTAGCTCCTTCGGTCCTCCGATCGTTGTCAGAAGTAAGTTGGCCGC
AGTGTTATCACTCATGGTTATGGCAGCACTGCATAATTCTCTTACTGTCATGCCATCCGTAAGATGCTTT
TCTGTGACTGGTGAGTACTCAACCAAGTCATTCTGAGAATAGTGTATGCGGCGACCGAGTTGCTCTTGCC
CGGCGTCAATACGGGATAATACCGCGCCACATAGCAGAACTTTAAAAGTGCTCATCATTGGAAAACGTTC
TTCGGGGCGAAAACTCTCAAGGATCTTACCGCTGTTGAGATCCAGTTCGATGTAACCCACTCGTGCACCC
AACTGATCTTCAGCATCTTTTACTTTCACCAGCGTTTCTGGGTGAGCAAAAACAGGAAGGCAAAATGCCG
CAAAAAAGGGAATAAGGGCGACACGGAAATGTTGAATACTCATACTCTTCCTTTTTCAATATTATTGAAG
CATTTATCAGGGTTATTGTCTCATGAGCGGATACATATTTGAATGTATTTAGAAAAATAAACAAATAGGG
GTTCCGCGCACATTTCCCCGAAAAGTGCCACCTGGGTCGACATTGATTATTGACTAGTAATAGTAATCAA
TTACGGGGTCATTAGTTCATAGCCCATATATGGAGTTCCG
